Addgene plasmid #126102: pBbA20a-RFP
Purpose: Constitutive expression vector for Escherichia coli. BglBrick compatible.
Depositing lab: Nigel Scrutton. Depositing organization: University of Manchester. Publication: SelProm: A Queryable and Predictive Expression Vector Selection Tool for Escherichia coli. Jervis AJ, Carbonell P, Taylor S, Sung R, Dunstan MS, Robinson CJ, Breitling R, Takano E, Scrutton NS. ACS Synth Biol. 2019 Mar 18. doi: 10.1021/acssynbio.8b00399. PubMed 30870592.
Backbone
  Vector backbone: pBb
  Backbone size w/o insert (bp): 2168
  Vector type: Bacterial Expression, Synthetic Biology
Growth in bacteria
  Bacterial resistance: Ampicillin, 100 μg/mL
  Growth temperature: 37°C
  Growth strain: DH5alpha
  Copy number: High Copy
Gene/Insert
  Gene/Insert name: RFP
  Species: Synthetic
  Insert size (bp): 678
  Promoter: S23200
  Cloning method: Unknown
  Sequencing primers: 5′ GTTATTGTCTCATGAGCGGATAC
Terms and licenses: Academic/Nonprofit Terms; Industry Terms: Not Available to Industry
Depositor comments: Cloning method was In-Fusion.
How to cite: pBbA20a-RFP was a gift from Nigel Scrutton (Addgene plasmid # 126102 ; http://n2t.net/addgene:126102 ; RRID:Addgene_126102)
