[The description below was written by a language model from this plasmid's Addgene catalogue record and pLannotate feature annotations shown in this document.]
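Description:
pBbA20a-RFP is a small (about 2.8 kb) bacterial expression plasmid from the pBb BglBrick-compatible vector family, built for constitutive gene expression in Escherichia coli and used in synthetic biology. It is selected with ampicillin through a β-lactamase (AmpR) gene driven by its native bla promoter and followed by a phage lambda t0 terminator. The annotated replication origin is p15A, which is generally regarded as medium copy and is compatible with ColE1-type plasmids in the same cell. The catalogue entry lists the plasmid as high copy, so the two sources differ on this point. A short fragment annotated as RSF origin lies next to the p15A region and is probably only a partial sequence match rather than a second functional origin.

The payload is a 678 bp synthetic RFP coding sequence, identified in the feature table as mRFP1, the monomeric derivative of DsRed. The record names its promoter as S23200. The annotation software detects only a partial match to the strong constitutive J23119 promoter at that position, consistent with a short constitutive sigma-70-type promoter related to that series, although the record does not define their exact relationship. No repressor gene or operator is annotated, fitting the stated constitutive design. Transcription of the reporter ends at a tandem rrnB T1 and T7Te terminator pair, which insulates the downstream origin and marker from read-through.

In BglBrick vectors the reporter serves as a replaceable placeholder, so a gene of interest can be swapped in using the standard flanking sites. Red fluorescence also gives a direct readout of promoter strength. The plasmid belongs to a set of characterised expression vectors intended to guide vector choice in E. coli.
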