Features (pLannotate 1.2.2; 9 found; start..end, strand, type, name):
     12..41      +  promoter       J23119 promoter (fragment): bacterial promoter (Registry of Standard Biological Parts BBa J23119)
     87..764     +  CDS            mRFP1: monomeric derivative of DsRed (Campbell et al., 2002)
    797..868     +  terminator     rrnB T1 terminator: transcription terminator T1 from the E. coli rrnB gene
    884..911     +  terminator     T7Te terminator: phage T7 early transcription terminator
    930..985     -  rep_origin     RSF ori (fragment): Plasmids containing the RSF 1030 origin of replication can be propagated in E. coli cells that contain additional plasmids with compatible origins.
   1073..1618    -  rep_origin     p15A ori: Plasmids containing the medium-copy-number p15A origin of replication can be propagated in E. coli cells that contain a second plasmid with the ColE1 origin.
   1732..1826    -  terminator     lambda t0 terminator: transcription terminator from phage lambda
   1856..2716    -  CDS            AmpR: β-lactamase; bla; confers resistance to ampicillin, carbenicillin, and related antibiotics
   2717..2821    -  promoter       AmpR promoter: bla
>Addgene plasmid #126102 | pBbA20a-RFP | addgene full sequence | sequence record 246978 | Addgene NGS Result
GACGTCTTTATAGCTAGCTCAGTCCTAGGTACAATGCTAGCAGGTTTAATCGAATTCAAAAGATCTTTTA
AGAAGGAGATATACATATGGCGAGTAGCGAAGACGTTATCAAAGAGTTCATGCGTTTCAAAGTTCGTATG
GAAGGTTCCGTTAACGGTCACGAGTTCGAAATCGAAGGTGAAGGTGAAGGTCGTCCGTACGAAGGTACCC
AGACCGCTAAACTGAAAGTTACCAAAGGTGGTCCGCTGCCGTTCGCTTGGGACATCCTGTCCCCGCAGTT
CCAGTACGGTTCCAAAGCTTACGTTAAACACCCGGCTGACATCCCGGACTACCTGAAACTGTCCTTCCCG
GAAGGTTTCAAATGGGAACGTGTTATGAACTTCGAAGACGGTGGTGTTGTTACCGTTACCCAGGACTCCT
CCCTGCAAGACGGTGAGTTCATCTACAAAGTTAAACTGCGTGGTACCAACTTCCCGTCCGACGGTCCGGT
TATGCAGAAAAAAACCATGGGTTGGGAAGCTTCCACCGAACGTATGTACCCGGAAGACGGTGCTCTGAAA
GGTGAAATCAAAATGCGTCTGAAACTGAAAGACGGTGGTCACTACGACGCTGAAGTTAAAACCACCTACA
TGGCTAAAAAACCGGTTCAGCTGCCGGGTGCTTACAAAACCGACATCAAACTGGACATCACCTCCCACAA
CGAAGACTACACCATCGTTGAACAGTACGAACGTGCTGAAGGTCGTCACTCCACCGGTGCTTAAGGATCC
AAACTCGAGTAAGGATCTCCAGGCATCAAATAAAACGAAAGGCTCAGTCGAAAGACTGGGCCTTTCGTTT
TATCTGTTGTTTGTCGGTGAACGCTCTCTACTAGAGTCACACTGGCTCACCTTCGGGTGGGCCTTTCTGC
GTTTATACCTAGGGATATATTCCGCTTCCTCGCTCACTGACTCGCTACGCTCGGTCGTTCGACTGCGGCG
AGCGGAAATGGCTTACGAACGGGGCGGAGATTTCCTGGAAGATGCCAGGAAGATACTTAACAGGGAAGTG
AGAGGGCCGCGGCAAAGCCGTTTTTCCATAGGCTCCGCCCCCCTGACAAGCATCACGAAATCTGACGCTC
AAATCAGTGGTGGCGAAACCCGACAGGACTATAAAGATACCAGGCGTTTCCCCCTGGCGGCTCCCTCGTG
CGCTCTCCTGTTCCTGCCTTTCGGTTTACCGGTGTCATTCCGCTGTTATGGCCGCGTTTGTCTCATTCCA
CGCCTGACACTCAGTTCCGGGTAGGCAGTTCGCTCCAAGCTGGACTGTATGCACGAACCCCCCGTTCAGT
CCGACCGCTGCGCCTTATCCGGTAACTATCGTCTTGAGTCCAACCCGGAAAGACATGCAAAAGCACCACT
GGCAGCAGCCACTGGTAATTGATTTAGAGGAGTTAGTCTTGAAGTCATGCGCCGGTTAAGGCTAAACTGA
AAGGACAAGTTTTGGTGACTGCGCTCCTCCAAGCCAGTTACCTCGGTTCAAAGAGTTGGTAGCTCAGAGA
ACCTTCGAAAAACCGCCCTGCAAGGCGGTTTTTTCGTTTTCAGAGCAAGAGATTACGCGCAGACCAAAAC
GATCTCAAGAAGATCATCTTATTAATCAGATAAAATATTTCTAGATTTCAGTGCAATTTATCTCTTCAAA
TGTAGCACCTGAAGTCAGCCCCATACGATATAAGTTGTTACTAGTGCTTGGATTCTCACCAATAAAAAAC
GCCCGGCGGCAACCGAGCGTTCTGAACAAATCCAGATGGAGTTCTGAGGTCATTACTGGATCTATCAACA
GGAGTCCAAGCGAGCTCGTAAACTTGGTCTGACAGTTACCAATGCTTAATCAGTGAGGCACCTATCTCAG
CGATCTGTCTATTTCGTTCATCCATAGTTGCCTGACTCCCCGTCGTGTAGATAACTACGATACGGGAGGG
CTTACCATCTGGCCCCAGTGCTGCAATGATACCGCGAGACCCACGCTCACCGGCTCCAGATTTATCAGCA
ATAAACCAGCCAGCCGGAAGGGCCGAGCGCAGAAGTGGTCCTGCAACTTTATCCGCCTCCATCCAGTCTA
TTAATTGTTGCCGGGAAGCTAGAGTAAGTAGTTCGCCAGTTAATAGTTTGCGCAACGTTGTTGCCATTGC
TACAGGCATCGTGGTGTCACGCTCGTCGTTTGGTATGGCTTCATTCAGCTCCGGTTCCCAACGATCAAGG
CGAGTTACATGATCCCCCATGTTGTGCAAAAAAGCGGTTAGCTCCTTCGGTCCTCCGATCGTTGTCAGAA
GTAAGTTGGCCGCAGTGTTATCACTCATGGTTATGGCAGCACTGCATAATTCTCTTACTGTCATGCCATC
CGTAAGATGCTTTTCTGTGACTGGTGAGTACTCAACCAAGTCATTCTGAGAATAGTGTATGCGGCGACCG
AGTTGCTCTTGCCCGGCGTCAATACGGGATAATACCGCGCCACATAGCAGAACTTTAAAAGTGCTCATCA
TTGGAAAACGTTCTTCGGGGCGAAAACTCTCAAGGATCTTACCGCTGTTGAGATCCAGTTCGATGTAACC
CACTCGTGCACCCAACTGATCTTCAGCATCTTTTACTTTCACCAGCGTTTCTGGGTGAGCAAAAACAGGA
AGGCAAAATGCCGCAAAAAAGGGAATAAGGGCGACACGGAAATGTTGAATACTCATACTCTTCCTTTTTC
AATATTATTGAAGCATTTATCAGGGTTATTGTCTCATGAGCGGATACATATTTGAATGTATTTAGAAAAA
TAAACAAATAGGGGTTCCGCGCACATTTCCCCGAAAAGTGCCACCT
